>Addgene plasmid #84639 | pcDNA3-mCherry-LKB1(WT) | addgene full sequence | sequence record 176130 | Addgene NGS Result
CATCATCATCATCATCATGGTATGGCTAGCATGACTGGTGGACAGCAAATGGGTCGGGATCTGTACGACG
ATGACGATAAGGATCCCATGGTGAGCAAGGGCGAGGAGGATAACATGGCCATCATCAAGGAGTTCATGCG
CTTCAAGGTGCACATGGAGGGCTCCGTGAACGGCCACGAGTTCGAGATCGAGGGCGAGGGCGAGGGCCGC
CCCTACGAGGGCACCCAGACCGCCAAGCTGAAGGTGACCAAGGGTGGCCCCCTGCCCTTCGCCTGGGACA
TCCTGTCCCCTCAGTTCATGTACGGCTCCAAGGCCTACGTGAAGCACCCCGCCGACATCCCCGACTACTT
GAAGCTGTCCTTCCCCGAGGGCTTCAAGTGGGAGCGCGTGATGAACTTCGAGGACGGCGGCGTGGTGACC
GTGACCCAGGACTCCTCCCTGCAGGACGGCGAGTTCATCTACAAGGTGAAGCTGCGCGGCACCAACTTCC
CCTCCGACGGCCCCGTAATGCAGAAGAAGACCATGGGCTGGGAGGCCTCCTCCGAGCGGATGTACCCCGA
GGACGGCGCCCTGAAGGGCGAGATCAAGCAGAGGCTGAAGCTGAAGGACGGCGGCCACTACGACGCTGAG
GTCAAGACCACCTACAAGGCCAAGAAGCCCGTGCAGCTGCCCGGCGCCTACAACGTCAACATCAAGTTGG
ACATCACCTCCCACAACGAGGACTACACCATCGTGGAACAGTACGAACGCGCCGAGGGCCGCCACTCCAC
CGGCGGCATGGACGAGCTGTACAAGGAATTCTCCAGCATGGAGGTGGTGGACCCGCAGCAGCTGGGCATG
TTCACGGAGGGCGAGCTGATGTCGGTGGGTATGGACACGTTCATCCACCGCATCGACTCCACCGAGGTCA
TCTACCAGCCGCGCCGCAAGCGGGCCAAGCTCATCGGCAAGTACCTGATGGGGGACCTGCTGGGGGAAGG
CTCTTACGGCAAGGTGAAGGAGGTGCTGGACTCGGAGACGCTGTGCAGGAGGGCCGTCAAGATCCTCAAG
AAGAAGAAGTTGCGAAGGATCCCCAACGGGGAGGCCAACGTGAAGAAGGAAATTCAACTACTGAGGAGGT
TACGGCACAAAAATGTCATCCAGCTGGTGGATGTGTTATACAACGAAGAGAAGCAGAAAATGTATATGGT
GATGGAGTACTGCGTGTGTGGCATGCAGGAAATGCTGGACAGCGTGCCGGAGAAGCGTTTCCCAGTGTGC
CAGGCCCACGGGTACTTCTGTCAGCTGATTGACGGCCTGGAGTACCTGCATAGCCAGGGCATTGTGCACA
AGGACATCAAGCCGGGGAACCTGCTGCTCACCACCGGTGGCACCCTCAAAATCTCCGACCTGGGCGTGGC
CGAGGCACTGCACCCGTTCGCGGCGGACGACACCTGCCGGACCAGCCAGGGCTCCCCGGCTTTCCAGCCG
CCCGAGATTGCCAACGGCCTGGACACCTTCTCCGGCTTCAAGGTGGACATCTGGTCGGCTGGGGTCACCC
TCTACAACATCACCACGGGTCTGTACCCCTTCGAAGGGGACAACATCTACAAGTTGTTTGAGAACATCGG
GAAGGGGAGCTACGCCATCCCGGGCGACTGTGGCCCCCCGCTCTCTGACCTGCTGAAAGGGATGCTTGAG
TACGAACCGGCCAAGAGGTTCTCCATCCGGCAGATCCGGCAGCACAGCTGGTTCCGGAAGAAACATCCTC
CGGCTGAAGCACCAGTGCCCATCCCACCGAGCCCAGACACCAAGGACCGGTGGCGCAGCATGACTGTGGT
GCCGTACTTGGAGGACCTGCACGGCGCGGACGAGGACGAGGACCTCTTCGACATCGAGGATGACATCATC
TACACTCAGGACTTCACGGTGCCCGGACAGGTCCCAGAAGAGGAGGCCAGTCACAATGGACAGCGCCGGG
GCCTCCCCAAGGCCGTGTGTATGAACGGCACAGAGGCGGCGCAGCTGAGCACCAAATCCAGGGCGGAGGG
CCGGGCCCCCAACCCTGCCCGCAAGGCCTGCTCCGCCAGCAGCAAGATCCGCCGGCTGTCGGCCTGCAAG
CAGCAGTGAGGCGTCGAGCATGCATCTAGAGGGCCCTATTCTATAGTGTCACCTAAATGCTAGAGCTCGC
TGATCAGCCTCGACTGTGCCTTCTAGTTGCCAGCCATCTGTTGTTTGCCCCTCCCCCGTGCCTTCCTTGA
CCCTGGAAGGTGCCACTCCCACTGTCCTTTCCTAATAAAATGAGGAAATTGCATCGCATTGTCTGAGTAG
GTGTCATTCTATTCTGGGGGGTGGGGTGGGGCAGGACAGCAAGGGGGAGGATTGGGAAGACAATAGCAGG
CATGCTGGGGATGCGGTGGGCTCTATGGCTTCTGAGGCGGAAAGAACCAGCTGGGGCTCTAGGGGGTATC
CCC
[124 nt withheld, positions 2454-2577]
C
[91 nt withheld, positions 2579-2669]
A
[49 nt withheld, positions 2671-2719]
CCTTTGACGTTGGAGTCCACGTTCTTT
[37 nt withheld, positions 2747-2783]
ACCCTATCTCGGTCTATTCTTTTGATTTATAAGGGATTTTGCCGATTTCGGCCTATTGGTTAAAAAATGA
GCTGATTTAACAAAAATTTAACGCGAATTAATTCTGTGGAATGTGTGTCAGTTAGGGTGTGGAAAGTCCC
CAGGCTCCCCAGCAGGCAGAAGTATGCAAAGCATGCATCTCAATTAGTCAGCAACCAGGTGTGGAAAGTC
CCCAGGCTCCCCAGCAGGCAGAAGTATGCAAAGCATGCATCTCAATTAGTCAGCAACCATAGTCCCGCCC
CTAACTCCGCCCATCCCGCCCCTAACTCCGCCCAGTTCCGCCCATTCTCCGCCCCATGGCTGACTAATTT
TTTTTATTTATGCAGAGGCCGAGGCCGCCTCTGCCTCTGAGCTATTCCAGAAGTAGTGAGGAGGCTTTTT
TGGAGGCCTAGGCTTTTGCAAAAAGCTCCCGGGAGCTTGTATATCCATTTTCGGATCTGATCAAGAGACA
GGATGAGGATCGTTTCGCATGATTGAACAAGATGGATTGCACGCAGGTTCTCCGGCCGCTTGGGTGGAGA
GGCTATTCGGCTATGACTGGGCACAACAGACAATCGGCTGCTCTGATGCCGCCGTGTTCCGGCTGTCAGC
GCAGGGGCGCCCGGTTCTTTTTGTCAAGACCGACCTGTCCGGTGCCCTGAATGAACTGCAGGACGAGGCA
GCGCGGCTATCGTGGCTGGCCACGACGGGCGTTCCTTGCGCAGCTGTGCTCGACGTTGTCACTGAAGCGG
GAAGGGACTGGCTGCTATTGGGCGAAGTGCCGGGGCAGGATCTCCTGTCATCTCACCTTGCTCCTGCCGA
GAAAGTATCCATCATGGCTGATGCAATGCGGCGGCTGCATACGCTTGATCCGGCTACCTGCCCATTCGAC
CACCAAGCGAAACATCGCATCGAGCGAGCACGTACTCGGATGGAAGCCGGTCTTGTCGATCAGGATGATC
TGGACGAAGAGCATCAGGGGCTCGCGCCAGCCGAACTGTTCGCCAGGCTCAAGGCGCGCATGCCCGACGG
CGAGGATCTCGTCGTGACCCATGGCGATGCCTGCTTGCCGAATATCATGGTGGAAAATGGCCGCTTTTCT
GGATTCATCGACTGTGGCCGGCTGGGTGTGGCGGACCGCTATCAGGACATAGCGTTGGCTACCCGTGATA
TTGCTGAAGAGCTTGGCGGCGAATGGGCTGACCGCTTCCTCGTGCTTTACGGTATCGCCGCTCCCGATTC
GCAGCGCATCGCCTTCTATCGCCTTCTTGACGAGTTCTTCTGAGCGGGACTCTGGGGTTCGAAATGACCG
ACCAAGCGACGCCCAACCTGCCATCACGAGATTTCGATTCCACCGCCGCCTTCTATGAAAGGTTGGGCTT
CGGAATCGTTTTCCGGGACGCCGGCTGGATGATCCTCCAGCGCGGGGATCTCATGCTGGAGTTCTTCGCC
CACCCCAACTTGTTTATTGCAGCTTATAATGGTTACAAATAAAGCAATAGCATCACAAATTTCACAAATA
AAGCATTTTTTTCACTGCATTCTAGTTGTGGTTTGTCCAAACTCATCAATGTATCTTATCATGTCTGTAT
ACCGTCGACCTCTAGCTAGAGCTTGGCGTAATCATGGTCATAGCTGTTTCCTGTGTGAAATTGTTATCCG
CTCACAATTCCACACAACATACGAGCCGGAAGCATAAAGTGTAAAGCCTGGGGTGCCTAATGAGTGAGCT
AACTCACATTAATTGCGTTGCGCTCACTGCCCGCTTTCCAGTCGGGAAACCTGTCGTGCCAGCTGCATTA
ATGAATCGGCCAACGCGCGGGGAGAGGCGGTTTGCGTATTGGGCGCTCTTCCGCTTCCTCGCTCACTGAC
TCGCTGCGCTCGGTCGTTCGGCTGCGGCGAGCGGTATCAGCTCACTCAAAGGCGGTAATACGGTTATCCA
CAGAATCAGGGGATAACGCAGGAAAGAACATGTGAGCAAAAGGCCAGCAAAAGGCCAGGAACCGTAAAAA
GGCCGCGTTGCTGGCGTTTTTCCATAGGCTCCGCCCCCCTGACGAGCATCACAAAAATCGACGCTCAAGT
CAGAGGTGGCGAAACCCGACAGGACTATAAAGATACCAGGCGTTTCCCCCTGGAAGCTCCCTCGTGCGCT
CTCCTGTTCCGACCCTGCCGCTTACCGGATACCTGTCCGCCTTTCTCCCTTCGGGAAGCGTGGCGCTTTC
TCATAGCTCACGCTGTAGGTATCTCAGTTCGGTGTAGGTCGTTCGCTCCAAGCTGGGCTGTGTGCACGAA
CCCCCCGTTCAGCCCGACCGCTGCGCCTTATCCGGTAACTATCGTCTTGAGTCCAACCCGGTAAGACACG
ACTTATCGCCACTGGCAGCAGCCACTGGTAACAGGATTAGCAGAGCGAGGTATGTAGGCGGTGCTACAGA
GTTCTTGAAGTGGTGGCCTAACTACGGCTACACTAGAAGAACAGTATTTGGTATCTGCGCTCTGCTGAAG
CCAGTTACCTTCGGAAAAAGAGTTGGTAGCTCTTGATCCGGCAAACAAACCACCGCTGGTAGCGGTGGTT
TTTTTGTTTGCAAGCAGCAGATTACGCGCAGAAAAAAAGGATCTCAAGAAGATCCTTTGATCTTTTCTAC
GGGGTCTGACGCTCAGTGGAACGAAAACTCACGTTAAGGGATTTTGGTCATGAGATTATCAAAAAGGATC
TTCACCTAGATCCTTTTAAATTAAAAATGAAGTTTTAAATCAATCTAAAGTATATATGAGTAAACTTGGT
CTGACAGTTACCAATGCTTAATCAGTGAGGCACCTATCTCAGCGATCTGTCTATTTCGTTCATCCATAGT
TGCCTGACTCCCCGTCGTGTAGATAACTACGATACGGGAGGGCTTACCATCTGGCCCCAGTGCTGCAATG
ATACCGCGAGACCCACGCTCACCGGCTCCAGATTTATCAGCAATAAACCAGCCAGCCGGAAGGGCCGAGC
GCAGAAGTGGTCCTGCAACTTTATCCGCCTCCATCCAGTCTATTAATTGTTGCCGGGAAGCTAGAGTAAG
TAGTTCGCCAGTTAATAGTTTGCGCAACGTTGTTGCCATTGCTACAGGCATCGTGGTGTCACGCTCGTCG
TTTGGTATGGCTTCATTCAGCTCCGGTTCCCAACGATCAAGGCGAGTTACATGATCCCCCATGTTGTGCA
AAAAAGCGGTTAGCTCCTTCGGTCCTCCGATCGTTGTCAGAAGTAAGTTGGCCGCAGTGTTATCACTCAT
GGTTATGGCAGCACTGCATAATTCTCTTACTGTCATGCCATCCGTAAGATGCTTTTCTGTGACTGGTGAG
TACTCAACCAAGTCATTCTGAGAATAGTGTATGCGGCGACCGAGTTGCTCTTGCCCGGCGTCAATACGGG
ATAATACCGCGCCACATAGCAGAACTTTAAAAGTGCTCATCATTGGAAAACGTTCTTCGGGGCGAAAACT
CTCAAGGATCTTACCGCTGTTGAGATCCAGTTCGATGTAACCCACTCGTGCACCCAACTGATCTTCAGCA
TCTTTTACTTTCACCAGCGTTTCTGGGTGAGCAAAAACAGGAAGGCAAAATGCCGCAAAAAAGGGAATAA
GGGCGACACGGAAATGTTGAATACTCATACTCTTCCTTTTTCAATATTATTGAAGCATTTATCAGGGTTA
TTGTCTCATGAGCGGATACATATTTGAATGTATTTAGAAAAATAAACAAATAGGGGTTCCGCGCACATTT
CCCCGAAAAGTGCCACCTGACGTCGACGGATCGGGAGATCTCCCGATCCCCTATGGTGCACTCTCAGTAC
AATCTGCTCTGATGCCGCATAGTTAAGCCAGTATCTGCTCCCTGCTTGTGTGTTGGAGGTCGCTGAGTAG
TGCGCGAGCAAAATTTAAGCTACAACAAGGCAAGGCTTGACCGACAATTGCATGAAGAATCTGCTTAGGG
TTAGGCGTTTTGCGCTGCTTCGCGATGTACGGGCCAGATATACGCGTTGACATTGATTATTGACTAGTTA
TTAATAGTAATCAATTACGGGGTCATTAGTTCATAGCCCATATATGGAGTTCCGCGTTACATAACTTACG
GTAAATGGCCCGCCTGGCTGACCGCCCAACGACCCCCGCCCATTGACGTCAATAATGACGTATGTTCCCA
TAGTAACGCCAATAGGGACTTTCCATTGACGTCAATGGGTGGAGTATTTACGGTAAACTGCCCACTTGGC
AGTACATCAAGTGTATCATATGCCAAGTACGCCCCCTATTGACGTCAATGACGGTAAATGGCCCGCCTGG
CATTATGCCCAGTACATGACCTTATGGGACTTTCCTACTTGGCAGTACATCTACGTATTAGTCATCGCTA
TTACCATGGTGATGCGGTTTTGGCAGTACATCAATGGGCGTGGATAGCGGTTTGACTCACGGGGATTTCC
AAGTCTCCACCCCATTGACGTCAATGGGAGTTTGTTTTGGCACCAAAATCAACGGGACTTTCCAAAATGT
CGTAACAACTCCGCCCCATTGACGCAAATGGGCGGTAGGCGTGTACGGTGGGAGGTCTATATAAGCAGAG
CTCTCTGGCTAACTAGAGAACCCACTGCTTACTGGCTTATCGAAATTAATACGACTCACTATAGGGAGAC
CCAAGCTTGCGGCCGCCACCATGGTGCGGGGTTCT
Features (pLannotate 1.2.2; 25 found; start..end, strand, type, name):
      1..21      +  CDS            capTEV™ (fragment): composite tag for in vivo biotinylation, TEV protease cleavage, and 6xHis tagging
     22..54      +  CDS            T7 tag (gene 10 leader): leader peptide from bacteriophage T7 gene 10 promotes efficient translation in E. coli
     58..81      +  CDS            Xpress™ tag: Xpress™ epitope tag, including an enterokinase recognition and cleavage site
     88..795     +  CDS            mCherry: mCherry is a basic (constitutively fluorescent) red fluorescent protein published in 2004, derived from Discosoma sp.. It is reported to be a very rapidly-maturing monomer with low acid sensitivity.
    808..2106    +  CDS            STK11: STK11_HUMAN - Also known as LKB1, PJS. Experimental evidence at protein level: Swiss-Prot protein existence level 1. [Isoform 2]: Has a role in spermiogenesis. From Homo sapiens (Human).
   2140..2158    -  promoter       SP6 promoter: promoter for bacteriophage SP6 RNA polymerase
   2184..2408    +  polyA_signal   bGH poly(A) signal: bovine growth hormone polyadenylation signal
   2412..2433    +  promoter       SV40 promoter (fragment): SV40 enhancer and early promoter
   2454..2882    +  rep_origin     f1 ori (sequence partly withheld): f1 bacteriophage origin of replication; arrow indicates direction of (+) strand synthesis
   2896..3225    +  promoter       SV40 promoter: SV40 enhancer and early promoter
   3292..4083    +  CDS            neo: KKA2_KLEPN - Also known as kan, nptII. Experimental evidence at protein level: Swiss-Prot protein existence level 1. Resistance to kanamycin, neomycin, paromomycin, ribostamycin, butirosin and gentamicin B. From Klebsiella pneumoniae.
   4107..4265    +  CDS            ble (fragment): BLE_KLEPN - Experimental evidence at protein level: Swiss-Prot protein existence level 1. Binding protein with a strong affinity to the bleomycin family of antibiotics. Binds to CL990; an antimitotic-antibiotic compound. From Klebsiella pneumoniae.
   4260..4381    +  polyA_signal   SV40 poly(A) signal: SV40 polyadenylation signal
   4454..4470    -  protein_bind   lac operator: The lac repressor binds to the lac operator to inhibit transcription in E. coli. This inhibition can be relieved by adding lactose or isopropyl-β-D-thiogalactopyranoside (IPTG). lac repressor encoded by lacI
   4478..4508    -  promoter       lac promoter: promoter for the E. coli lac operon
   4523..4544    -  protein_bind   CAP binding site: CAP binding activates transcription in the presence of cAMP. E. coli catabolite activator protein
   4557..4649    -  CDS            lacI (fragment): lac repressor; lacI; The lac repressor binds to the lac operator to inhibit transcription in E. coli. This inhibition can be relieved by adding lactose or isopropyl-β-D-thiogalactopyranoside (IPTG).
   4832..5420    -  rep_origin     ori: high-copy-number ColE1/pMB1/pBR322/pUC origin of replication
   5591..6451    -  CDS            AmpR: β-lactamase; bla; confers resistance to ampicillin, carbenicillin, and related antibiotics
   6452..6556    -  promoter       AmpR promoter: bla
   6615..6667    -  misc_feature   bom (fragment): basis of mobility region from pBR322
   6822..7201    +  enhancer       CMV enhancer: human cytomegalovirus immediate early enhancer
   7202..7405    +  promoter       CMV promoter: human cytomegalovirus (CMV) immediate early promoter
   7401..7434    +  LTR            5' LTR (truncated) (fragment): truncated 5' long terminal repeat (LTR) from HIV-1
   7450..7468    +  promoter       T7 promoter: promoter for bacteriophage T7 RNA polymerase
