[The description below was written by a language model from this plasmid's Addgene catalogue record and pLannotate feature annotations shown in this document.]
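Description:
pcDNA3-mCherry-LKB1(WT) is a mammalian expression plasmid of about 7.5 kb built on the pcDNA3 backbone. It is maintained in E. coli through a high-copy ColE1/pUC-type origin and an ampicillin resistance gene (β-lactamase with its own promoter), and it also carries an f1 origin for single-stranded DNA production. For selection in mammalian cells, an SV40 early promoter drives the neomycin phosphotransferase gene, followed by an SV40 polyadenylation signal, allowing G418 selection of stable transfectants.

The payload is a fusion of the red fluorescent protein mCherry to the N terminus of wild-type human LKB1 (STK11), a serine/threonine kinase, inserted between BamHI and XbaI sites. Transcription is driven by the CMV immediate-early enhancer and promoter and terminated by the bovine growth hormone poly(A) signal. Upstream of mCherry, the open reading frame begins with a leader comprising a 6xHis tag (annotated by the software as a fragment of a composite tag), the T7 gene 10 leader tag and the Xpress epitope with its enterokinase cleavage site, so the expressed protein can be detected or purified by these tags as well as visualised by red fluorescence. T7 and SP6 phage promoters flank the insert and serve as sequencing primer sites or for in vitro transcription. Small annotated fragments such as an HIV-1 LTR piece, ble and lacI fragments appear to be short similarity matches within backbone sequence rather than functional elements.

According to the record, the construct provides mCherry-tagged wild-type LKB1 and was deposited with work on imaging compartmentalised kinase activity using biosensors. The LKB1 portion derives from an earlier deposited plasmid.
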