Addgene plasmid #84639: pcDNA3-mCherry-LKB1(WT)
Purpose: mCherry-tagged, wild-type LKB1
Depositing lab: Jin Zhang. Publication: Visualization of Compartmentalized Kinase Activity Dynamics Using Adaptable BimKARs. Depry C, Mehta S, Li R, Zhang J. Chem Biol. 2015 Nov 19;22(11):1470-9. doi: 10.1016/j.chembiol.2015.10.004. Epub 2015 Nov 5. PubMed 26548610.
Backbone
  Vector backbone: pcDNA3
  Backbone manufacturer: Invitrogen
  Backbone size w/o insert (bp): 5500
  Total vector size (bp): 7509
  Vector type: Mammalian Expression
  Selectable markers: Neomycin (select with G418)
Growth in bacteria
  Bacterial resistance: Ampicillin, 100 μg/mL
  Growth temperature: 37°C
  Growth strain: DH5alpha
  Copy number: High Copy
Gene/Insert
  Gene/Insert name: mCherry-LBK1 (alt name: STK11)
  Species: H. sapiens (human), Synthetic
  Insert size (bp): 2022
  GenBank ID: NC_000019.10
  Entrez Gene: STK11 (a.k.a. LKB1, PJS, hLKB1)
  Promoter: CMV
  Tag / fusion protein: mCherry (N terminal on insert); 6xHis (N terminal on backbone); T7 tag (gene 10 leader) (N terminal on backbone); Xpress (TM) tag (N terminal on backbone)
  Cloning method: Restriction Enzyme; 5′ cloning site BamHI (not destroyed); 3′ cloning site XbaI (not destroyed)
  Sequencing primers: 5′ T7 forward; 3′ BGH reverse
Resource information
  A portion of this plasmid was derived from a plasmid made by: Lewis Cantley (Addgene Plasmid #8590)
Terms and licenses: Academic/Nonprofit Terms; Industry Terms: Not Available to Industry
How to cite: pcDNA3-mCherry-LKB1(WT) was a gift from Jin Zhang (Addgene plasmid # 84639 ; http://n2t.net/addgene:84639 ; RRID:Addgene_84639)
